>Addgene plasmid #233521 | pN4 | addgene full sequence | sequence record 471179 | Addgene NGS Result
TTGAGATCCTTTTTTTCTGCGCGTAATCTGCTGCTTGCAAACAAAAAAACCACCGCTACCAGCGGTGGTT
TGTTTGCCGGATCAAGAGCTACCAACTCTTTTTCCGAAGGTAACTGGCTTCAGCAGAGCGCAGATACCAA
ATACTGTTCTTCTAGTGTAGCCGTAGTTAGGCCACCACTTCAAGAACTCTGTAGCACCGCCTACATACCT
CGCTCTGCTAATCCTGTTACCAGTGGCTGCTGCCAGTGGCGATAAGTCGTGTCTTACCGGGTTGGACTCA
AGACGATAGTTACCGGATAAGGCGCAGCGGTCGGGCTGAACGGGGGGTTCGTGCACACAGCCCAGCTTGG
AGCGAACGACCTACACCGAACTGAGATACCTACAGCGTGAGCTATGAGAAAGCGCCACGCTTCCCGAAGG
GAGAAAGGCGGACAGGTATCCGGTAAGCGGCAGGGTCGGAACAGGAGAGCGCACGAGGGAGCTTCCAGGG
GGAAACGCCTGGTATCTTTATAGTCCTGTCGGGTTTCGCCACCTCTGACTTGAGCGTCGATTTTTGTGAT
GCTCGTCAGGGGGGCGGAGCCTATGGAAAAACGCCAGCAACGCGGCCTTTTTACGGTTCCTGGCCTTTTG
CTGGCCTTTTGCTCACATGTTCTTTCCTGCGTTATCCCCTGATTCTGTGGATAACCGTGCGGCCGCCCCT
GAATTCAGCTTTTGATTAAGCCTTCTAGTCCAAAAAACACGTTTTTTTGTCATTTATTTCATTTTCTTAG
AATAGTTTAGTTTATTCATTTTATAGTCACGAATGTTTTATGATTCTATATAGGGTTGCAAACAAGCATT
TTTCATTTTATGTTAAAACAATTTCAGGTTTACCTTTTATTCTGCTTGTGGTGACGCGTGTATCCGCCCG
CTCTTTTGGTCACCCATGTATAGACCATGGTACGCGGCACCGACTTATACCGATGATATTAGTCAGACTT
TAGTGAGGGTTGAATTCGAATTTTCAAAAATTCTTACTTTTTTTTTGGATGGACGCAAAGAAGTTTAATA
ATCATATTACATGGCATTACCACCATATACATATCCATATACATATCCATATCTAATCTTACTTATATGT
TGTGGAAATGTAAAGAGCCCCATTATCTTAGCCTAAAAAAACCTTCTCTTTGGAACTTTCAGTAATACGC
TTAACTGCTCATTGCTATATTGAAGTACGGATTAGAAGCCGCCGAGCGGGTGACAGCCCTCCGAAGGAAG
ACTCTCCTCCGTGCGTCCTCGTCTTCACCGGTCGCGTTCCTGAAACGCAGATGTGCCTCGCGCCGCACTG
CTCCGAACAATAAAGATTCTACAATACTAGCTTTTATGGTTATGAAGAGGAAAAATTGGCAGTAACCTGG
CCCCACAAACCTTCAAATGAACGAATCAAATTAACAACCATAGGATGATAATGCGATTAGTTTTTTAGCC
TTATTTCTGGGGTAATTAATCAGCGAAGCGATGATTTTTGATCTATTAACAGATATATAAATGCAAAAAC
TGCATAACCACTTTAACTAATACTTTCAACATTTTCGGTTTGTATTACTTCTTATTCAAATGTAATAAAA
GTATCAACAAAAAATTGTTAATATACCTCTATACTTTAACGTCAAGGAGAAAAAACCCCGGATCCGTAAT
ACGACTCACTATAGGGGCTAGCATGCAGTTACTTCGCTGTTTTTCAATATTTTCTGTTATTGCTTCAGTT
TTAGCAAGAGACCCTGCAGCTTAAGACTAAGCATGCATGGTCTCATAAGCTTGGTACCGCGGCTAGTAAT
AGCTCGAGATCTGATAACAACAGTGTAGATGTAACAAAATCGACTTTGTTCCCACTGTACTTTTAGCTCG
TACAAAATACAATATACTTTTCATTTCTCCGTAAACAACATGTTTTCCCATGTAATATCCTTTTCTATTT
TTCGTTCCGTTACCAACTTTACACATACTTTATATAGCTATTCACTTCTATACACTAAAAAACTAAGACA
ATTTTAATTTTGCTGCCTGCCATATTTCAATTTGTTATAAATTCCTATAATTTATCCTATTAGTAGCTAA
AAAAAGATGAATGTGAATCGAATCCTAAGAGAATTGAGCTCCAATTCACTAGTGCACTGCAGTACACCTG
ATGCGGTATTTTCTCCTTACGCATCTGTGCGGTATTTCACACCGCAGGCAAGTGCACAAACAATACTTAA
ATAAATACTACTCAGTAATAACCTATTTCTTAGCATTTTTGACGAAATTTGCTATTTTGTTAGAGTCTTT
TACACCATTTGTCTCCACACCTCCGCTTACATCAACACCAATAACGCCATTTAATCTAAGCGCATCACCA
ACATTTTCTGGCGTCAGTCCACCAGCTAACATAAAATGTAAGCTTTCGGGGCTCTCTTGCCTTCCAACCC
AGTCAGAAATCGAGTTCCAATCCAAAAGTTCACCTGTCCCACCTGCTTCTGAATCAAACAAGGGAATAAA
CGAATGAGGTTTCTGTGAAGCTGCACTGAGTAGTATGTTGCAGTCTTTTGGAAATACGAGTCTTTTAATA
ACTGGCAAACCGAGGAACTCTTGGTATTCTTGCCACGACTCATCTCCATGCAGTTGGACGATATCAATGC
CGTAATCATTGACCAGAGCCAAAACATCCTCCTTAGGTTGATTACGAAACACGCCAACCAAGTATTTCGG
AGTGCCTGAACTATTTTTATATGCTTTTACAAGACTTGAAATTTTCCTTGCAATAACCGGGTCAATTGTT
CTCTTTCTATTGGGCACACATATAATACCCAGCAAGTCAGCATCAGAATCTAGAGCACATTCTGCGGCCT
CTGTGCTCTGCAAGCCGCAAACTTTCACCAATGGACCAGAACTACCTGTGAAATTAATAACAGACATACT
CCAAGCTGCCTTTGTGTGCTTAATCACGTATACTCACGTGCTCAATAGTCACCAATGCCCTCCCTCTTGG
CCCTCTCCTTTTCTTTTTTCGACCGAATTAATTCTTAATCGGCAAAAAAAGAAAAGCTCCGGATCAAGAT
TGTACGTAAGGTGACAAGCTATTTTTCAATAAAGAATATCTTCCACTACTGCCATCTGGCGTCATAACTG
CAAAGTACACATATATTACGATGCTGTCTATTAAATGCTTCCTATATTATATATATAGTAATGTCGTTTA
TGGTGCACTCTCAGTACAATCTGCTCTGATGCCGCATAGTTAAGCCAGCCCCGACACCCGCCAACACCCG
CTGACGCGCCCTGACGGGCTTGTCTGCTCCCGGCATCCGCTTACAGACAAGCTGTGACCGTGTCCGGGAG
CTGCATGTGTCAGAGGTTTTCACCGTCATCACCGAAACGCGCGAGTCGAAAGGGCCTCGTGATACGCCTA
TTTTTATAGGTTAATGTCATGATAATAATGGTTTCTTAGAGTATCACGTGCTATAAAAATAATTATAATT
TAAATTTTTTAATATAAATATATAAATTAAAAATAGAAAGTAAAAAAAGAAATTAAAGAAAAAATAGTTT
TTGTTTTCCGAAGATGTAAAAGACTCTAGGGGGATCGCCAACAAATACTACCTTTTATCTTGCTCTTCCT
GCTCTCAGGTATTAATGCCGAATTGTTTCATCTTGTCTGTGTAGAAAACCACACACGAAAATCCTGTGAT
TTTACATTTTACTTATCGTTAATCGAATGTATATCTATTTAATCTGCTTTTCTTGTCTAATAAATATATA
TGTAAAGTACGCTTTTTGTTGAAATTTTTTAAACCTTTGTTTATTTTTTTTTCTTCATTCCGTAACTCTT
CTACCTTCTTTATTTACTTTCTAAAATCCAAATACAAAACATAAAAATAAATAAACACAGAGTAAATTCC
CAAATTATTCCATCATTAAAAGATACGAGGCGCGTGTAAGTTACAGGCAAGCGATCCGTCCCGAGCGGCC
GCGATTATCAAAAAGGATCTTCACCTAGATCCTTTTAAATTAAAAATGAAGTTTTAAATCAATCTAAAGT
ATATATGAGTAAACTTGGTCTGACAGTTACCAATGCTTAATCAGTGAGGCACCTATCTCAGCGATCTGTC
TATTTCGTTCATCCATAGTTGCCTGACTCCCCGTCGTGTAGATAACTACGATACGGGAGGGCTTACCATC
TGGCCCCAGTGCTGCAATGATACCGCGGGACCCACGCTCACCGGCTCCAGATTTATCAGCAATAAACCAG
CCAGCCGGAAGGGCCGAGCGCAGAAGTGGTCCTGCAACTTTATCCGCCTCCATCCAGTCTATTAATTGTT
GCCGGGAAGCTAGAGTAAGTAGTTCGCCAGTTAATAGTTTGCGCAACGTTGTTGCCATTGCTACAGGCAT
CGTGGTGTCACGCTCGTCGTTTGGTATGGCTTCATTCAGCTCCGGTTCCCAACGATCAAGGCGAGTTACA
TGATCCCCCATGTTGTGCAAAAAAGCGGTTAGCTCCTTCGGTCCTCCGATCGTTGTCAGAAGTAAGTTGG
CCGCAGTGTTATCACTCATGGTTATGGCAGCACTGCATAATTCTCTTACTGTCATGCCATCCGTAAGATG
CTTTTCTGTGACTGGTGAGTACTCAACCAAGTCATTCTGAGAATAGTGTATGCGGCGACCGAGTTGCTCT
TGCCCGGCGTCAATACGGGATAATACCGCGCCACATAGCAGAACTTTAAAAGTGCTCATCATTGGAAAAC
GTTCTTCGGGGCGAAAACTCTCAAGGATCTTACCGCTGTTGAGATCCAGTTCGATGTAACCCACTCGTGC
ACCCAACTGATCTTCAGCATCTTTTACTTTCACCAGCGTTTCTGGGTGAGCAAAAACAGGAAGGCAAAAT
GCCGCAAAAAAGGGAATAAGGGCGACACGGAAATGTTGAATACTCATACTCTTCCTTTTTCAATATTATT
GAAGCATTTATCAGGGTTATTGTCTCATGAGCGGATACATATTTGAATGTATTTAGAAAAATAAACAAAT
AGGGGTTCCGCGCACATTTCCCCGAAAAGTGCCACCTGTCATGACCAAAATCCCTTAACGTGAGTTTTCG
TTCCACTGAGCGTCAGACCCCGTAGAAAAGATCAAAGGATCTTC
Features (pLannotate 1.2.2; 12 found; start..end, strand, type, name):
      1..589     +  rep_origin     ori: high-copy-number ColE1/pMB1/pBR322/pUC origin of replication
   1002..1666    +  promoter       GAL1,10 promoter: GAL1 and GAL10 genes of S. cerevisiae; divergent inducible promoter, regulated by Gal4
   1677..1695    +  promoter       T7 promoter: promoter for bacteriophage T7 RNA polymerase
   1703..1762    +  CDS            AGA2 (fragment): AGA2_YEAST - Experimental evidence at protein level: Swiss-Prot protein existence level 1. Receptor binding subunit of the a-agglutinin heterodimer. S.cerevisiae a and alpha cells express the complementary cell surface glycoproteins a-agglutinin and alpha-agglutinin, respectively, which interact with one another to promote cellular aggregation during mating. From Saccharomyces cerevisiae (strain ATCC 204508 / S288c) (Baker's yeast).
   2167..2216    -  misc_feature   bom (fragment): basis of mobility region from pBR322
   2266..2937    -  CDS            TRP1: TRPF_YEAST - Experimental evidence at protein level: Swiss-Prot protein existence level 1. From Saccharomyces cerevisiae (strain ATCC 204508 / S288c) (Baker's yeast).
   2938..3218    -  promoter       TRP1 promoter: S. cerevisiae TRP1
   3219..3268    -  misc_feature   bom (fragment): basis of mobility region from pBR322
   3370..3405    -  CDS            rop (fragment): Rop protein, which maintains plasmids at low copy number; rop
   3473..3976    +  misc_feature   CEN/ARS: S. cerevisiae CEN6 centromere fused to an autonomously replicating sequence
   4087..4947    -  CDS            AmpR: β-lactamase; bla; confers resistance to ampicillin, carbenicillin, and related antibiotics
   4948..5052    -  promoter       AmpR promoter: bla
