[The description below was written by a language model from this plasmid's Addgene catalogue record and pLannotate feature annotations shown in this document.]
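Description:
pN4 is an empty E. coli–yeast shuttle backbone intended to receive nanobody (Nb) coding sequences for galactose-inducible expression in Saccharomyces cerevisiae. It derives from the pY3 backbone, modified by removing the sfGFP dropout gene and flanking sequence between the GAL1-10 promoter and the bacterial origin. Inserts are introduced by Golden Gate assembly. In E. coli the plasmid replicates from a ColE1/pUC-type origin and is selected with ampicillin through the β-lactamase gene and its native promoter. The catalogue lists it as low copy, although only a short rop fragment and two short bom fragments are annotated. In yeast it is maintained as a stable, low-copy centromeric plasmid by a CEN6/ARS element. Selection there is by tryptophan prototrophy, provided by TRP1 under its own promoter.

The expression region consists of the divergent GAL1,10 promoter, which is regulated by Gal4 and so is induced by galactose. It is followed by a T7 promoter and a short fragment annotated as AGA2, the receptor-binding subunit of yeast a-agglutinin. Only about 60 nucleotides of AGA2 are present, so this is not the full surface-display anchor. The record does not say what the fragment does, and no terminator, epitope tag or Golden Gate site is annotated downstream. The sequenced record is 5,154 nt, shorter than the 6,470 bp listed for the pY3 backbone, which is in line with the described deletion. The record supports using pN4 as a recipient vector for cloning nanobodies and inducing their expression in yeast, but gives no further detail on the downstream assay.
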