Addgene plasmid #233521: pN4
Purpose: (Empty Backbone) Nb Vector Plasmid (under galactose induction), AmpR (E. coli) and TRP1 (yeast), Cen6/ARS
Depositing lab: Carl Denard. Depositing organization: University of Florida.
Backbone
  Vector backbone: pY3
  Backbone manufacturer: Samantha Martinusen
  Backbone size (bp): 6470
  Modifications to backbone: Removal of sfGFP dropout gene and flanking sequencing between pGAL1-10 and the ORI gene.
  Vector type: Bacterial Expression, Yeast Expression
  Promoter: pGAL1-10
  Selectable markers: TRP1
Growth in bacteria
  Bacterial resistance: Ampicillin, 100 μg/mL
  Growth temperature: 37°C
  Growth strain: DH5alpha
  Copy number: Low Copy
Gene/Insert
  Cloning method: Golden Gate
  Sequencing primers: 5′ caacaaaaaattgttaatatacctctatactttaac; 3′ GCTAAAAGTACAGTGGGAACAAAG
Terms and licenses: Academic/Nonprofit Terms; Industry Terms: Not Available to Industry
How to cite: pN4 was a gift from Carl Denard (Addgene plasmid # 233521 ; http://n2t.net/addgene:233521 ; RRID:Addgene_233521)
